>Addgene plasmid #192993 | HySp5-420 | addgene full sequence | sequence record 378728 | Addgene NGS Result
CGCCATTCTGCCTGGGGACGTCGGAGCAAGCTTGATTTAGGTGACACTATAGAATACAAGCTACTTGTTC
TTTTTGCAGGATCCGCCGCCACCATGTCTCCCCCTAGCAGGGTGCCTACCACAATCAGCTCCAACTTCAA
GTCCCAGCACCACTGCCTGAAGGAGCACATCAAGTATTCTCCCCTGGCCCTGCTGGCAGCAACCTGTAAG
AAGATCGGCCGGCCTATCTCTCCACTGGAGCAGACAAGCCCAAAGAAGCTGTTTCAGCCCTGGAACCACA
CCATCGAGAGCCACAATTATGAGACACCCATCTCCCCTAACTCTAAGGTGCGGCACTTCCTGGAGACAAA
CTTCAGCCTGCCACCCTCCCCTCCACTGAAGTCCGAGATCATCAAGGTGCCCCCTACAATCAGACCAATG
CCCATGACAAACGTGATGCAGGAGAAGGCCACCCTGAATTACTCTCAGAAGCTGAGCCCTCCCTCCTGCC
TGGCATGTAGCGCCGGACAGAAGTGCAACGGCATCAATAAGATCTCTCCTGTGCTGCTGTCTCCACCCGC
AAGCCCAATCTCCTGGCTGTTCCCCCAGAACATCATCCAGTCTCACCCAAGCAAGGTGTCCATCAATGAG
CACCACATCAAGGAGTATTCTGAGCACAGCCAGGCCGACCCCACACGGTTTGTGAACTACGTGTATAAGA
ATGTGGATAGCTCCCAGGCCAAGCCTAACCTGATCATCAGGCACGACAATATGGTGTCTAGCACCCAGTC
CTACAACAATCGCATCTTCTCCTCTAGCCCCCACCTGACCACAACCAGCCACATCTATTCCATGTCTACA
AGCATTCCTGCACAGAGCCACGCAGTGGTGCCAAATTCTGTGGCAACCCGGAGATGCAGGCGCTGCAAGT
GTCCAAACTGTATCTCCGGCCAGCAGTCTGAGCCTAATAAGCCAAAGCAGCACGTGTGCCACATCCCCGG
CTGTGGCAAGGTGTACGGCAAGACATCCCACCTGAAAGCACACCTGAGATGGCACGCAGGCCTGCGGCCC
TTCGTGTGCAACTGGCTGTTCTGTAATAAGAGCTTTACCCGGTCCGATGAGCTGCAGCGGCACCTGAGAA
CACACACCGGCGAGAAGAGATTCGCCTGCCAGGACTGTGGCAAGAGGTTTACACGCTCTGATCACCTGAG
CAAGCACATGAAGACCCACCAGAACAAGAAGCAGGAGAATACATTTGTGAAGGATACCGTGATCGAAGTG
ATCAAGGACAACGTGGATGAGAATTGTGACGAGAGCGTGATGGAGCTGGAGGTGAACGTGGAGAATTACC
CCTATGACGTGCCTGATTATGCCTAATCTAGAACTATAGTGAGTCGTATTACGTAGATCCAGACATGATA
AGATACATTGATGAGTTTGGACAAACCACAACTAGAATGCAGTGAAAAAAATGCTTTATTTGTGAAATTT
GTGATGCTATTGCTTTATTTGTAACCATTATAAGCTGCAATAAACAAGTTAACAACAACAATTGCATTCA
TTTTATGTTTCAGGTTCAGGGGGAGGTGTGGGAGGTTTTTTAATTCGCGGCCGCGGCGCCAATGCATTGG
GCCCGGTACCCAGCTTTTGTTCCCTTTAGTGAGGGTTAATTGCGCGCTTGGCGTAATCATGGTCATAGCT
GTTTCCTGTGTGAAATTGTTATCCGCTCACAATTCCACACAACATACGAGCCGGGAGCATAAAGTGTAAA
GCCTGGGGTGCCTAATGAGTGAGCTAACTCACATTAATTGCGTTGCGCTCACTGCCCGCTTTCCAGTCGG
GAAACCTGTCGTGCCAGCTGCATTAATGAATCGGCCAACGCGCGGGGAGAGGCGGTTTGCGTATTGGGCG
CTCTTCCGCTTCCTCGCTCACTGACTCGCTGCGCTCGGTCGTTCGGCTGCGGCGAGCGGTATCAGCTCAC
TCAAAGGCGGTAATACGGTTATCCACAGAATCAGGGGATAACGCAGGAAAGAACATGTGAGCAAAAGGCC
AGCAAAAGGCCAGGAACCGTAAAAAGGCCGCGTTGCTGGCGTTTTTCCATAGGCTCCGCCCCCCTGACGA
GCATCACAAAAATCGACGCTCAAGTCAGAGGTGGCGAAACCCGACAGGACTATAAAGATACCAGGCGTTT
CCCCCTGGAAGCTCCCTCGTGCGCTCTCCTGTTCCGACCCTGCCGCTTACCGGATACCTGTCCGCCTTTC
TCCCTTCGGGAAGCGTGGCGCTTTCTCATAGCTCACGCTGTAGGTATCTCAGTTCGGTGTAGGTCGTTCG
CTCCAAGCTGGGCTGTGTGCACGAACCCCCCGTTCAGCCCGACCGCTGCGCCTTATCCGGTAACTATCGT
CTTGAGTCCAACCCGGTAAGACACGACTTATCGCCACTGGCAGCAGCCACTGGTAACAGGATTAGCAGAG
CGAGGTATGTAGGCGGTGCTACAGAGTTCTTGAAGTGGTGGCCTAACTACGGCTACACTAGAAGAACAGT
ATTTGGTATCTGCGCTCTGCTGAAGCCAGTTACCTTCGGAAAAAGAGTTGGTAGCTCTTGATCCGGCAAA
CAAACCACCGCTGGTAGCGGTGGTTTTTTTGTTTGCAAGCAGCAGATTACGCGCAGAAAAAAAGGATCTC
AAGAAGATCCTTTGATCTTTTCTACGGGGTCTGACGCTCAGTGGAACGAAAACTCACGTTAAGGGATTTT
GGTCATGAGATTATCAAAAAGGATCTTCACCTAGATCCTTTTAAATTAAAAATGAAGTTTTAAATCAATC
TAAAGTATATATGAGTAAACTTGGTCTGACAGTTACCAATGCTTAATCAGTGAGGCACCTATCTCAGCGA
TCTGTCTATTTCGTTCATCCATAGTTGCCTGACTCCCCGTCGTGTAGATAACTACGATACGGGAGGGCTT
ACCATCTGGCCCCAGTGCTGCAATGATACCGCGAGACCCACGCTCACCGGCTCCAGATTTATCAGCAATA
AACCAGCCAGCCGGAAGGGCCGAGCGCAGAAGTGGTCCTGCAACTTTATCCGCCTCCATCCAGTCTATTA
ATTGTTGCCGGGAAGCTAGAGTAAGTAGTTCGCCAGTTAATAGTTTGCGCAACGTTGTTGCCATTGCTAC
AGGCATCGTGGTGTCACGCTCGTCGTTTGGTATGGCTTCATTCAGCTCCGGTTCCCAACGATCAAGGCGA
GTTACATGATCCCCCATGTTGTGCAAAAAAGCGGTTAGCTCCTTCGGTCCTCCGATCGTTGTCAGAAGTA
AGTTGGCCGCAGTGTTATCACTCATGGTTATGGCAGCACTGCATAATTCTCTTACTGTCATGCCATCCGT
AAGATGCTTTTCTGTGACTGGTGAGTACTCAACCAAGTCATTCTGAGAATAGTGTATGCGGCGACCGAGT
TGCTCTTGCCCGGCGTCAATACGGGATAATACCGCGCCACATAGCAGAACTTTAAAAGTGCTCATCATTG
GAAAACGTTCTTCGGGGCGAAAACTCTCAAGGATCTTACCGCTGTTGAGATCCAGTTCGATGTAACCCAC
TCGTGCACCCAACTGATCTTCAGCATCTTTTACTTTCACCAGCGTTTCTGGGTGAGCAAAAACAGGAAGG
CAAAATGCCGCAAAAAAGGGAATAAGGGCGACACGGAAATGTTGAATACTCATACTCTTCCTTTTTCAAT
ATTATTGAAGCATTTATCAGGGTTATTGTCTCATGAGCGGATACATATTTGAATGTATTTAGAAAAATAA
ACAAATAGGGGTTCCGCGCACATTTCCCCGAAAAGTGCCACCTAAATTGTAAGCGTTAATATTTTGTTAA
AATTCGCGTTAAATTTTTGTTAAATCAGCTCATTTTTTAACCAATAGGCCGAAATCGGCAAAATCCCTTA
TAAATCAAAAGAATAGACCGAGATAGGGT
[37 nt withheld, positions 3950-3986]
AAAGAACGTGGACTCCAACGTCAAAGG
[49 nt withheld, positions 4014-4062]
T
[91 nt withheld, positions 4064-4154]
G
[124 nt withheld, positions 4156-4279]
CCCATTCGCCATTCAGGCTGCGCAACTGTTGGGAAGGGCGATCGGTGCGGGCCTCTTCGCTATTACGCCA
GTCGACCGCCAATTCAATATGGCGTATATGGACTCATGCCAATTCAATATGGTGGATCTGGACCTGTGCC
AATTCAATATGGCGTATATGGACTCGTGCCAATTCAATATGGTGGATCTGGACCCCAGCCAATTCAATAT
GGCGGACTTGGCACCATGCCAATTCAATATGGCGGACCTGGCACTGTGCCAACTGGGGAGGGGTCTACTT
GGCACGGTGCCAAGTTTGAGGAGGGGTCTTGGCCCTGTGCCAAGTCCGCCATATTGAATTGGCATGGTGC
CAATAATGGCGGCCATATTGGCTATATGCCAGGATCAATATATAGGCAATATCCAATATGGCCCTATGCC
AATATGGCTATTGGCCAGGTTCAATACTATGTATTGGCCCTATGCCATATAGTATTCCATATATGGGTTT
TCCTATTGACGTAGATAGCCCCTCCCAATGGGCGGTCCCATATACCATATATGGGGCTTCCTAATACCGC
CCATAGCCACTCCCCCATTGACGTCAATGGTCTCTATATATGGTCTTTCCTATTGACGTCATATGGGCGG
TCCTATTGACGTATATGGCGCCTCCCCCATTGACGTCAATTACGGTAAATGGCCCGCCTGGCTCAATGCC
CATTGACGTCAATAGGACCACCCACCATTGACGTCAATGGGATGGCTCATTGCCCATTCATATCCGTTCT
CACGCCCCCTATTGACGTCAATGACGGTAAATGGCCCACTTGGCAGTACATCAATATCTATTAATAGTAA
CTTGGCAAGTACATTACTATTGGAAGTACGCCAGGGTACATTGGCAGTACTCCCATTGACGTCAATGGCG
GTAAATGGCCCGCGATGGCTGCCAAGTACATCCCCATTGACGTCAATGGGGAGGGGCAATGACGCAAATG
GGCGTTCCATTGACGTAAATGGGCGGTAGGCGTGCCTAATGGGAGGTCTATATAAGCAATGCTCGTTTAG
GGAAC
Features (pLannotate 1.2.2; 16 found; start..end, strand, type, name):
     35..53      +  promoter       SP6 promoter: promoter for bacteriophage SP6 RNA polymerase
    847..1071    +  CDS            SP6 (fragment): SP6_HUMAN - Also known as KLF14. Experimental evidence at protein level: Swiss-Prot protein existence level 1. Promotes cell proliferation. From Homo sapiens (Human).
   1330..1352    +  CDS            3xHA (fragment): three tandem HA epitope tags
   1364..1381    -  promoter       T7 promoter (fragment): promoter for bacteriophage T7 RNA polymerase
   1386..1520    -  polyA_signal   SV40 poly(A) signal: SV40 polyadenylation signal
   1633..1651    -  promoter       T3 promoter: promoter for bacteriophage T3 RNA polymerase
   1696..1712    -  protein_bind   lac operator: The lac repressor binds to the lac operator to inhibit transcription in E. coli. This inhibition can be relieved by adding lactose or isopropyl-β-D-thiogalactopyranoside (IPTG). lac repressor encoded by lacI
   1720..1750    -  promoter       lac promoter: promoter for the E. coli lac operon
   1765..1786    -  protein_bind   CAP binding site: CAP binding activates transcription in the presence of cAMP. E. coli catabolite activator protein
   1799..1891    -  CDS            lacI (fragment): lac repressor; lacI; The lac repressor binds to the lac operator to inhibit transcription in E. coli. This inhibition can be relieved by adding lactose or isopropyl-β-D-thiogalactopyranoside (IPTG).
   2074..2662    -  rep_origin     ori: high-copy-number ColE1/pMB1/pBR322/pUC origin of replication
   2833..3693    -  CDS            AmpR: β-lactamase; bla; confers resistance to ampicillin, carbenicillin, and related antibiotics
   3694..3798    -  promoter       AmpR promoter: bla
   3851..4279    -  rep_origin     f1 ori (sequence partly withheld): f1 bacteriophage origin of replication; arrow indicates direction of (+) strand synthesis
   4284..4350    -  CDS            lacZα (fragment): LacZα fragment of β-galactosidase; lacZ fragment
   4357..5334    +  promoter       CMV IE94 promoter: enhancer/promoter region of simian cytomegalovirus major immediate early transcription unit IE94
