[The description below was written by a language model from this plasmid's Addgene catalogue record and pLannotate feature annotations shown in this document.]
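Description:
HySp5-420 is a pCS2-based mammalian expression plasmid carrying the coding sequence of Hydra Sp5, an Sp-family zinc-finger transcription factor, recorded as a 1,260 bp insert with a C-terminal HA epitope tag. The full sequenced plasmid is 5,334 nt. It is maintained in E. coli as a high-copy plasmid through a ColE1/pUC-type origin and selected with ampicillin via the β-lactamase gene. An f1 origin and remnants of lac regulatory and lacZα sequences are also present as backbone carry-over.

The expression cassette follows the standard pCS2 layout. The simian cytomegalovirus IE94 enhancer/promoter sits at the end of the linear record and, because the plasmid is circular, reads directly into the SP6 promoter and the insert at the start of the map. This gives strong constitutive transcription in vertebrate cells, terminated by the SV40 polyadenylation signal downstream of the insert. The SP6 promoter between the CMV promoter and the coding region also allows in vitro synthesis of sense mRNA, a common use of pCS2 vectors for embryo injection, while the T7 and T3 promoters lie on the opposite strand downstream of the insert.

The automated annotation does not label the Hydra gene itself. It flags a short stretch within the insert as similar to human SP6, which most likely reflects the conserved Sp/KLF zinc-finger domain. It also flags a partial match to a 3xHA element near the 3′ end, consistent with the catalogued HA tag. The record states only that the plasmid encodes Hydra Sp5. The associated work concerns a Wnt3/β-catenin/Sp5 feedback loop in Hydra head organizer regulation, so the plasmid plausibly serves to express tagged Sp5 in heterologous cells for functional or detection assays.
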