Addgene plasmid #192993: HySp5-420
Purpose: Plasmid that encodes for Hydra Sp5
Depositing lab: Brigitte Galliot. Depositing organization: University of Geneva. Publication: An evolutionarily-conserved Wnt3/beta-catenin/Sp5 feedback loop restricts head organizer activity in Hydra. Vogg MC, Beccari L, Iglesias Olle L, Rampon C, Vriz S, Perruchoud C, Wenger Y, Galliot B. Nat Commun. 2019 Jan 18;10(1):312. doi: 10.1038/s41467-018-08242-2. PubMed 30659200.
Backbone
  Vector backbone: pCS2
  Vector type: Mammalian Expression
Growth in bacteria
  Bacterial resistance: Ampicillin, 100 μg/mL
  Growth temperature: 37°C
  Growth strain: DH5alpha
  Copy number: High Copy
Gene/Insert
  Gene/Insert name: Hydra Sp5
  Species: Hydra
  Insert size (bp): 1260
  Tag / fusion protein: HA (C terminal on insert)
  Cloning method: Unknown
Terms and licenses: Academic/Nonprofit Terms; Industry Terms: Not Available to Industry
How to cite: HySp5-420 was a gift from Brigitte Galliot (Addgene plasmid # 192993 ; http://n2t.net/addgene:192993 ; RRID:Addgene_192993)
